>Addgene plasmid #77154 | IPPK gRNA (BRDN0001148440) | addgene full sequence | sequence record 187220 | Addgene Assembled Sequence
CCCGGGTGCAAAGATGGATAAAGTTTTAAACAGAGAGGAATCTTTGCAGCTAATGGACCTTCTAGGTCTT
GAAAGGAGTGGGAATTGGCTCCGGTGCCCGTCAGTGGGCAGAGCGCACATCGCCCACAGTCCCCGAGAAG
TTGGGGGGAGGGGTCGGCAATTGATCCGGTGCCTAGAGAAGGTGGCGCGGGGTAAACTGGGAAAGTGATG
TCGTGTACTGGCTCCGCCTTTTTCCCGAGGGTGGGGGAGAACCGTATATAAGTGCAGTAGTCGCCGTGAA
CGTTCTTTTTCGCAACGGGTTTGCCGCCAGAACACAGGTAAGTGCCGTGTGTGGTTCCCGCGGGCCTGGC
CTCTTTACGGGTTATGGCCCTTGCGTGCCTTGAATTACTTCCACCTGGCTGCAGTACGTGATTCTTGATC
CCGAGCTTCGGGTTGGAAGTGGGTGGGAGAGTTCGAGGCCTTGCGCTTAAGGAGCCCCTTCGCCTCGTGC
TTGAGTTGAGGCCTGGCCTGGGCGCTGGGGCCGCCGCGTGCGAATCTGGTGGCACCTTCGCGCCTGTCTC
GCTGCTTTCGATAAGTCTCTAGCCATTTAAAATTTTTGATGACCTGCTGCGACGCTTTTTTTCTGGCAAG
ATAGTCTTGTAAATGCGGGCCAAGATCTGCACACTGGTATTTCGGTTTTTGGGGCCGCGGGCGGCGACGG
GGCCCGTGCGTCCCAGCGCACATGTTCGGCGAGGCGGGGCCTGCGAGCGCGGCCACCGAGAATCGGACGG
GGGTAGTCTCAAGCTGGCCGGCCTGCTCTGGTGCCTGGCCTCGCGCCGCCGTGTATCGCCCCGCCCTGGG
CGGCAAGGCTGGCCCGGTCGGCACCAGTTGCGTGAGCGGAAAGATGGCCGCTTCCCGGCCCTGCTGCAGG
GAGCTCAAAATGGAGGACGCGGCGCTCGGGAGAGCGGGCGGGTGAGTCACCCACACAAAGGAAAAGGGCC
TTTCCGTCCTCAGCCGTCGCTTCATGTGACTCCACGGAGTACCGGGCGCCGTCCAGGCACCTCGATTAGT
TCTCGAGCTTTTGGAGTACGTCGTCTTTAGGTTGGGGGGAGGGGTTTTATGCGATGGAGTTTCCCCACAC
TGAGTGGGTGGAGACTGAAGTTAGGCCAGCTTGGCACTTGATGTAATTCTCCTTGGAATTTGCCCTTTTT
GAGTTTGGATCTTGGTTCATTCTCAAGCCTCAGACAGTGGTTCAAAGTTTTTTTCTTCCATTTCAGGTGT
CGTGACGTACGGCCACCATGACCGAGTACAAGCCCACGGTGCGCCTCGCCACCCGCGACGACGTCCCCAG
GGCCGTACGCACCCTCGCCGCCGCGTTCGCCGACTACCCCGCCACGCGCCACACCGTCGATCCGGACCGC
CACATCGAGCGGGTCACCGAGCTGCAAGAACTCTTCCTCACGCGCGTCGGGCTCGACATCGGCAAGGTGT
GGGTCGCGGACGACGGCGCCGCCGTGGCGGTCTGGACCACGCCGGAGAGCGTCGAAGCGGGGGCGGTGTT
CGCCGAGATCGGCCCGCGCATGGCCGAGTTGAGCGGTTCCCGGCTGGCCGCGCAGCAACAGATGGAAGGC
CTCCTGGCGCCGCACCGGCCCAAGGAGCCCGCGTGGTTCCTGGCCACCGTCGGAGTCTCGCCCGACCACC
AGGGCAAGGGTCTGGGCAGCGCCGTCGTGCTCCCCGGAGTGGAGGCGGCCGAGCGCGCCGGGGTGCCCGC
CTTCCTGGAGACCTCCGCGCCCCGCAACCTCCCCTTCTACGAGCGGCTCGGCTTCACCGTCACCGCCGAC
GTCGAGGTGCCCGAAGGACCGCGCACCTGGTGCATGACCCGCAAGCCCGGTGCCTGAACGCGTTAAGTCG
ACAATCAACCTCTGGATTACAAAATTTGTGAAAGATTGACTGGTATTCTTAACTATGTTGCTCCTTTTAC
GCTATGTGGATACGCTGCTTTAATGCCTTTGTATCATGCTATTGCTTCCCGTATGGCTTTCATTTTCTCC
TCCTTGTATAAATCCTGGTTGCTGTCTCTTTATGAGGAGTTGTGGCCCGTTGTCAGGCAACGTGGCGTGG
TGTGCACTGTGTTTGCTGACGCAACCCCCACTGGTTGGGGCATTGCCACCACCTGTCAGCTCCTTTCCGG
GACTTTCGCTTTCCCCCTCCCTATTGCCACGGCGGAACTCATCGCCGCCTGCCTTGCCCGCTGCTGGACA
GGGGCTCGGCTGTTGGGCACTGACAATTCCGTGGTGTTGTCGGGGAAATCATCGTCCTTTCCTTGGCTGC
TCGCCTGTGTTGCCACCTGGATTCTGCGCGGGACGTCCTTCTGCTACGTCCCTTCGGCCCTCAATCCAGC
GGACCTTCCTTCCCGCGGCCTGCTGCCGGCTCTGCGGCCTCTTCCGCGTCTTCGCCTTCGCCCTCAGACG
AGTCGGATCTCCCTTTGGGCCGCCTCCCCGCGTCGACTTTAAGACCAATGACTTACAAGGCAGCTGTAGA
TCTTAGCCACTTTTTAAAAGAAAAGGGGGGACTGGAAGGGCTAATTCACTCCCAACGAAGACAAGATCTG
CTTTTTGCTTGTACTGGGTCTCTCTGGTTAGACCAGATCTGAGCCTGGGAGCTCTCTGGCTAACTAGGGA
ACCCACTGCTTAAGCCTCAATAAAGCTTGCCTTGAGTGCTTCAAGTAGTGTGTGCCCGTCTGTTGTGTGA
CTCTGGTAACTAGAGATCCCTCAGACCCTTTTAGTCAGTGTGGAAAATCTCTAGCAGTACGTATAGTAGT
TCATGTCATCTTATTATTCAGTATTTATAACTTGCAAAGAAATGAATATCAGAGAGTGAGAGGAACTTGT
TTATTGCAGCTTATAATGGTTACAAATAAAGCAATAGCATCACAAATTTCACAAATAAAGCATTTTTTTC
ACTGCATTCTAGTTGTGGTTTGTCCAAACTCATCAATGTATCTTATCATGTCTGGCTCTAGCTATCCCGC
CCCTAACTCCGCCCATCCCGCCCCTAACTCCGCCCAGTTCCGCCCATTCTCCGCCCCATGGCTGACTAAT
TTTTTTTATTTATGCAGAGGCCGAGGCCGCCTCGGCCTCTGAGCTATTCCAGAAGTAGTGAGGAGGCTTT
TTTGGAGGCCTAGGGACGTACCCAATTCGCCCTATAGTGAGTCGTATTACGCGCGCTCACTGGCCGTCGT
TTTACAACGTCGTGACTGGGAAAACCCTGGCGTTACCCAACTTAATCGCCTTGCAGCACATCCCCCTTTC
GCCAGCTGGCGTAATAGCGAAGAGGCCCGCACCGATCGCCCTTCCCAACAGTTGCGCAGCCTGAATGGCG
AATGGG
[124 nt withheld, positions 3367-3490]
C
[91 nt withheld, positions 3492-3582]
A
[49 nt withheld, positions 3584-3632]
CCTTTGACGTTGGAGTCCACGTTCTTT
[37 nt withheld, positions 3660-3696]
ACCCTATCTCGGTCTATTCTTTTGATTTATAAGGGATTTTGCCGATTTCGGCCTATTGGTTAAAAAATGA
GCTGATTTAACAAAAATTTAACGCGAATTTTAACAAAATATTAACGCTTACAATTTAGGTGGCACTTTTC
GGGGAAATGTGCGCGGAACCCCTATTTGTTTATTTTTCTAAATACATTCAAATATGTATCCGCTCATGAG
ACAATAACCCTGATAAATGCTTCAATAATATTGAAAAAGGAAGAGTATGAGTATTCAACATTTCCGTGTC
GCCCTTATTCCCTTTTTTGCGGCATTTTGCCTTCCTGTTTTTGCTCACCCAGAAACGCTGGTGAAAGTAA
AAGATGCTGAAGATCAGTTGGGTGCACGAGTGGGTTACATCGAACTGGATCTCAACAGCGGTAAGATCCT
TGAGAGTTTTCGCCCCGAAGAACGTTTTCCAATGATGAGCACTTTTAAAGTTCTGCTATGTGGCGCGGTA
TTATCCCGTATTGACGCCGGGCAAGAGCAACTCGGTCGCCGCATACACTATTCTCAGAATGACTTGGTTG
AGTACTCACCAGTCACAGAAAAGCATCTTACGGATGGCATGACAGTAAGAGAATTATGCAGTGCTGCCAT
AACCATGAGTGATAACACTGCGGCCAACTTACTTCTGACAACGATCGGAGGACCGAAGGAGCTAACCGCT
TTTTTGCACAACATGGGGGATCATGTAACTCGCCTTGATCGTTGGGAACCGGAGCTGAATGAAGCCATAC
CAAACGACGAGCGTGACACCACGATGCCTGTAGCAATGGCAACAACGTTGCGCAAACTATTAACTGGCGA
ACTACTTACTCTAGCTTCCCGGCAACAATTAATAGACTGGATGGAGGCGGATAAAGTTGCAGGACCACTT
CTGCGCTCGGCCCTTCCGGCTGGCTGGTTTATTGCTGATAAATCTGGAGCCGGTGAGCGTGGGTCTCGCG
GTATCATTGCAGCACTGGGGCCAGATGGTAAGCCCTCCCGTATCGTAGTTATCTACACGACGGGGAGTCA
GGCAACTATGGATGAACGAAATAGACAGATCGCTGAGATAGGTGCCTCACTGATTAAGCATTGGTAACTG
TCAGACCAAGTTTACTCATATATACTTTAGATTGATTTAAAACTTCATTTTTAATTTAAAAGGATCTAGG
TGAAGATCCTTTTTGATAATCTCATGACCAAAATCCCTTAACGTGAGTTTTCGTTCCACTGAGCGTCAGA
CCCCGTAGAAAAGATCAAAGGATCTTCTTGAGATCCTTTTTTTCTGCGCGTAATCTGCTGCTTGCAAACA
AAAAAACCACCGCTACCAGCGGTGGTTTGTTTGCCGGATCAAGAGCTACCAACTCTTTTTCCGAAGGTAA
CTGGCTTCAGCAGAGCGCAGATACCAAATACTGTTCTTCTAGTGTAGCCGTAGTTAGGCCACCACTTCAA
GAACTCTGTAGCACCGCCTACATACCTCGCTCTGCTAATCCTGTTACCAGTGGCTGCTGCCAGTGGCGAT
AAGTCGTGTCTTACCGGGTTGGACTCAAGACGATAGTTACCGGATAAGGCGCAGCGGTCGGGCTGAACGG
GGGGTTCGTGCACACAGCCCAGCTTGGAGCGAACGACCTACACCGAACTGAGATACCTACAGCGTGAGCT
ATGAGAAAGCGCCACGCTTCCCGAAGGGAGAAAGGCGGACAGGTATCCGGTAAGCGGCAGGGTCGGAACA
GGAGAGCGCACGAGGGAGCTTCCAGGGGGAAACGCCTGGTATCTTTATAGTCCTGTCGGGTTTCGCCACC
TCTGACTTGAGCGTCGATTTTTGTGATGCTCGTCAGGGGGGCGGAGCCTATGGAAAAACGCCAGCAACGC
GGCCTTTTTACGGTTCCTGGCCTTTTGCTGGCCTTTTGCTCACATGTTCTTTCCTGCGTTATCCCCTGAT
TCTGTGGATAACCGTATTACCGCCTTTGAGTGAGCTGATACCGCTCGCCGCAGCCGAACGACCGAGCGCA
GCGAGTCAGTGAGCGAGGAAGCGGAAGAGCGCCCAATACGCAAACCGCCTCTCCCCGCGCGTTGGCCGAT
TCATTAATGCAGCTGGCACGACAGGTTTCCCGACTGGAAAGCGGGCAGTGAGCGCAACGCAATTAATGTG
AGTTAGCTCACTCATTAGGCACCCCAGGCTTTACACTTTATGCTTCCGGCTCGTATGTTGTGTGGAATTG
TGAGCGGATAACAATTTCACACAGGAAACAGCTATGACCATGATTACGCCAAGCGCGCAATTAACCCTCA
CTAAAGGGAACAAAAGCTGGAGCTGCAAGCTTAATGTAGTCTTATGCAATACTCTTGTAGTCTTGCAACA
TGGTAACGATGAGTTAGCAACATGCCTTACAAGGAGAGAAAAAGCACCGTGCATGCCGATTGGTGGAAGT
AAGGTGGTACGATCGTGCCTTATTAGGAAGGCAACAGACGGGTCTGACATGGATTGGACGAACCACTGAA
TTGCCGCATTGCAGAGATATTGTATTTAAGTGCCTAGCTCGATACATAAACGGGTCTCTCTGGTTAGACC
AGATCTGAGCCTGGGAGCTCTCTGGCTAACTAGGGAACCCACTGCTTAAGCCTCAATAAAGCTTGCCTTG
AGTGCTTCAAGTAGTGTGTGCCCGTCTGTTGTGTGACTCTGGTAACTAGAGATCCCTCAGACCCTTTTAG
TCAGTGTGGAAAATCTCTAGCAGTGGCGCCCGAACAGGGACTTGAAAGCGAAAGGGAAACCAGAGGAGCT
CTCTCGACGCAGGACTCGGCTTGCTGAAGCGCGCACGGCAAGAGGCGAGGGGCGGCGACTGGTGAGTACG
CCAAAAATTTTGACTAGCGGAGGCTAGAAGGAGAGAGATGGGTGCGAGAGCGTCAGTATTAAGCGGGGGA
GAATTAGATCGCGATGGGAAAAAATTCGGTTAAGGCCAGGGGGAAAGAAAAAATATAAATTAAAACATAT
AGTATGGGCAAGCAGGGAGCTAGAACGATTCGCAGTTAATCCTGGCCTGTTAGAAACATCAGAAGGCTGT
AGACAAATACTGGGACAGCTACAACCATCCCTTCAGACAGGATCAGAAGAACTTAGATCATTATATAATA
CAGTAGCAACCCTCTATTGTGTGCATCAAAGGATAGAGATAAAAGACACCAAGGAAGCTTTAGACAAGAT
AGAGGAAGAGCAAAACAAAAGTAAGACCACCGCACAGCAAGCGGCCGCTGATCTTCAGACCTGGAGGAGG
AGATATGAGGGACAATTGGAGAAGTGAATTATATAAATATAAAGTAGTAAAAATTGAACCATTAGGAGTA
GCACCCACCAAGGCAAAGAGAAGAGTGGTGCAGAGAGAAAAAAGAGCAGTGGGAATAGGAGCTTTGTTCC
TTGGGTTCTTGGGAGCAGCAGGAAGCACTATGGGCGCAGCGTCAATGACGCTGACGGTACAGGCCAGACA
ATTATTGTCTGGTATAGTGCAGCAGCAGAACAATTTGCTGAGGGCTATTGAGGCGCAACAGCATCTGTTG
CAACTCACAGTCTGGGGCATCAAGCAGCTCCAGGCAAGAATCCTGGCTGTGGAAAGATACCTAAAGGATC
AACAGCTCCTGGGGATTTGGGGTTGCTCTGGAAAACTCATTTGCACCACTGCTGTGCCTTGGAATGCTAG
TTGGAGTAATAAATCTCTGGAACAGATTTGGAATCACACGACCTGGATGGAGTGGGACAGAGAAATTAAC
AATTACACAAGCTTAATACACTCCTTAATTGAAGAATCGCAAAACCAGCAAGAAAAGAATGAACAAGAAT
TATTGGAATTAGATAAATGGGCAAGTTTGTGGAATTGGTTTAACATAACAAATTGGCTGTGGTATATAAA
ATTATTCATAATGATAGTAGGAGGCTTGGTAGGTTTAAGAATAGTTTTTGCTGTACTTTCTATAGTGAAT
AGAGTTAGGCAGGGATATTCACCATTATCGTTTCAGACCCACCTCCCAACCCCGAGGGGACCCAGAGAGG
GCCTATTTCCCATGATTCCTTCATATTTGCATATACGATACAAGGCTGTTAGAGAGATAATTAGAATTAA
TTTGACTGTAAACACAAAGATATTAGTACAAAATACGTGACGTAGAAAGTAATAATTTCTTGGGTAGTTT
GCAGTTTTAAAATTATGTTTTAAAATGGACTATCATATGCTTACCGTAACTTGAAAGTATTTCGATTTCT
TGGCTTTATATATCTTGTGGAAAGGACGAAACACCGGCTGGTGCACGTGATCACACGTTTTAGAGCTAGA
AATAGCAAGTTAAAATAAGGCTAGTCCGTTATCAACTTGAAAAAGTGGCACCGAGTCGGTGCTTTTTTAA
GCTTGGCGTAACTAGATCTTGAGACAAATGGCAGTATTCATCCACAATTTTAAAAGAAAAGGGGGGATTG
GGGGGTACAGTGCAGGGGAAAGAATAGTAGACATAATAGCAACAGACATACAAACTAAAGAATTACAAAA
ACAAATTACAAAAATTCAAAATTTTCGGGTTTATTACAGGGACAGCAGAGATCCACTTTGGCGCCGGCTC
GAGGGGG
Features (pLannotate 1.2.2; 29 found; start..end, strand, type, name):
     14..80      +  CDS            small t antigen (fragment): SV40 (simian virus 40) small t antigen
    106..317     +  promoter       EF-1α core promoter: core promoter for human elongation factor EF-1α
    318..1256    +  intron         EF-1α intron A: intron upstream of the start codon of human EF-1α
   1278..1877    +  CDS            PuroR (fragment): puromycin N-acetyltransferase; pac from Streptomyces; confers resistance to puromycin
   1893..2481    +  misc_feature   WPRE: woodchuck hepatitis virus posttranscriptional regulatory element
   2532..2551    +  misc_feature   cPPT/CTS (fragment): central polypurine tract and central termination sequence of HIV-1
   2553..2786    +  LTR            3' LTR (ΔU3): self-inactivating 3' long terminal repeat (LTR) from HIV-1
   2864..2985    +  polyA_signal   SV40 poly(A) signal: SV40 polyadenylation signal
   3025..3160    +  rep_origin     SV40 ori: SV40 origin of replication
   3181..3199    -  promoter       T7 promoter: promoter for bacteriophage T7 RNA polymerase
   3207..3362    +  CDS            lacZα (fragment): LacZα fragment of β-galactosidase; lacZ fragment
   3367..3795    +  rep_origin     f1 ori (sequence partly withheld): f1 bacteriophage origin of replication; arrow indicates direction of (+) strand synthesis
   3848..3952    +  promoter       AmpR promoter: bla
   3953..4813    +  CDS            AmpR: β-lactamase; bla; confers resistance to ampicillin, carbenicillin, and related antibiotics
   4984..5572    +  rep_origin     ori: high-copy-number ColE1/pMB1/pBR322/pUC origin of replication
   5755..5847    +  CDS            lacI (fragment): lac repressor; lacI; The lac repressor binds to the lac operator to inhibit transcription in E. coli. This inhibition can be relieved by adding lactose or isopropyl-β-D-thiogalactopyranoside (IPTG).
   5860..5881    +  protein_bind   CAP binding site: CAP binding activates transcription in the presence of cAMP. E. coli catabolite activator protein
   5896..5926    +  promoter       lac promoter: promoter for the E. coli lac operon
   5934..5950    +  protein_bind   lac operator: The lac repressor binds to the lac operator to inhibit transcription in E. coli. This inhibition can be relieved by adding lactose or isopropyl-β-D-thiogalactopyranoside (IPTG). lac repressor encoded by lacI
   5995..6013    +  promoter       T3 promoter: promoter for bacteriophage T3 RNA polymerase
   6041..6267    +  promoter       RSV promoter: Rous sarcoma virus enhancer/promoter
   6268..6448    +  LTR            5' LTR (truncated): truncated 5' long terminal repeat (LTR) from HIV-1
   6495..6620    +  misc_feature   HIV-1 Ψ: packaging signal of human immunodeficiency virus type 1
   6604..6967    +  CDS            HIV-1 gag (fragment): gag protein from human immunodeficiency virus 1; gag
   7113..7346    +  misc_feature   RRE: The Rev response element (RRE) of HIV-1 allows for Rev-dependent mRNA export from the nucleus to the cytoplasm.
   7723..7749    +  CDS            Rev (fragment): human immunodeficiency virus 1 (HIV-1) Rev protein; rev; enhances nuclear export of unspliced and incompletely spliced viral mRNAs
   7753..7993    +  promoter       U6 promoter: RNA polymerase III promoter for human U6 snRNA
   8023..8098    +  misc_RNA       gRNA scaffold: guide RNA scaffold for the Streptococcus pyogenes CRISPR/Cas9 system
   8154..8271    +  misc_feature   cPPT/CTS: central polypurine tract and central termination sequence of HIV-1
