[The description below was written by a language model from this plasmid's Addgene catalogue record and pLannotate feature annotations shown in this document.]
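Description:
IPPK gRNA (BRDN0001148440) is a third-generation lentiviral single-guide RNA plasmid built on the lentiGuide-Puro backbone and designed to target the human IPPK gene (also known as IPK1 or IP5K), using the NM_022755.5 reference transcript. It belongs to a human kinome gRNA collection. In bacteria it is maintained through a high-copy ColE1/pUC-type origin with ampicillin resistance (AmpR). The backbone also carries an f1 origin, an SV40 origin and remnants of lac and phage promoter elements that play no part in its function.

The lentiviral transfer cassette begins with an RSV promoter fused to a truncated HIV-1 5' LTR, which drives Tat-independent production of the genomic RNA in packaging cells. This is followed by the Ψ packaging signal with a partial gag fragment and by the RRE, which allows Rev-dependent nuclear export. A human U6 RNA polymerase III promoter then transcribes the IPPK-specific spacer fused to the Streptococcus pyogenes Cas9 guide scaffold. A cPPT/CTS element sits downstream of this unit and aids nuclear import of the reverse-transcribed genome. An EF-1α core promoter with its intron A expresses puromycin N-acetyltransferase for selecting transduced mammalian cells, and a WPRE enhances transcript expression. The cassette ends in a self-inactivating ΔU3 3' LTR, with an SV40 polyadenylation signal just beyond it.

The plasmid does not encode Cas9, so it is meant to be used with a separate Cas9 vector or in cells that already express Cas9. Its typical use is to generate stable, puromycin-selected populations for CRISPR knockout of IPPK.
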