Addgene plasmid #77154: IPPK gRNA (BRDN0001148440)
Purpose: 3rd generation lentiviral gRNA plasmid targeting human IPPK
Depositing lab: John Doench & David Root. Depositing organization: Broad Institute. Publication: Optimized sgRNA design to maximize activity and minimize off-target effects of CRISPR-Cas9. Doench JG, Fusi N, Sullender M, Hegde M, Vaimberg EW, Donovan KF, Smith I, Tothova Z, Wilen C, Orchard R, Virgin HW, Listgarten J, Root DE. Nat Biotechnol. 2016 Jan 18. doi: 10.1038/nbt.3437. PubMed 26780180.
Backbone
  Vector backbone: lentiGuide-Puro
  Backbone manufacturer: Zhang Lab (Addgene plasmid # 52963)
  Vector type: Mammalian Expression, Lentiviral, CRISPR
  Selectable markers: Puromycin
Growth in bacteria
  Bacterial resistance: Ampicillin, 100 μg/mL
  Growth temperature: 37°C
  Growth strain: DH5alpha
  Copy number: High Copy
Gene/Insert
  Gene/Insert name: IPPK (alt names: IPPK; NM_022755.5)
  gRNA/shRNA sequence: GCTGGTGCACGTGATCACAC
  Species: H. sapiens (human)
  Entrez Gene: IPPK (a.k.a. IP5K, IPK1, C9orf12, INSP5K2, FLJ13163, KIAA0699, bA476B13.1)
  Promoter: hU6
  Cloning method: Unknown
  Sequencing primers: 5′ U6-F; 3′ pS2-R
Terms and licenses: Academic/Nonprofit Terms; Industry Terms: Not Available to Industry
Depositor comments: The gRNA was designed to target the following Genbank reference sequence(s): NM_022755.5. Note that this plasmid does NOT contain Cas9. It should be used in conjunction with lentiCas9-Blast (Addgene #52962) or otherwise with cell lines already expressing Cas9. Browse the full kinome gRNA library at http://www.addgene.org/pooled-library/broadgpp-human-kinome/ or visit http://www.broadinstitute.org/rnai/public/ for detailed protocols and information.
How to cite: IPPK gRNA (BRDN0001148440) was a gift from John Doench & David Root (Addgene plasmid # 77154 ; http://n2t.net/addgene:77154 ; RRID:Addgene_77154)
