>Addgene plasmid #77154 | IPPK gRNA (BRDN0001148440) | depositor partial sequence | sequence record 144614 | Target Sequence
GCTGGTGCACGTGATCACAC
