>Addgene plasmid #77154 | IPPK gRNA (BRDN0001148440) | addgene partial sequence | sequence record 187219 | hU6-F
TAGAAAGTAATAATTTCTTGGGTAGTTTGCAGTTTTAAAATTATGTTTTAAAATGGACTATCATATGCTT
ACCGTAACTTGAAAGTATTTCGATTTCTTGGCTTTATATATCTTGTGGAAAGGACGAAACACCGGCTGGT
GCACGTGATCACACGTTTTAGAGCTAGAAATAGCAAGTTAAAATAAGGCTAGTCCGTTATCAACTTGAAA
AAGTGGCACCGAGTCGGTGCTTTTTTAAGCTTGGCGTAACTAGATCTTGAGACAAATGGCAGTATTCATC
CACAATTTTAAAAGAAAAGGGGGGATTGGGGGGTACAGTGCAGGGGAAAGAATAGTAGACATAATAGCAA
CAGACATACAAACTAAAGAATTACAAAAACAAATTACAAAAATTCAAAATTTTCGGGTTTATTACAGGGA
CAGCAGAGATCCACTTTGGCGCCGGCTCGAGGGGGCCCGGGTGCAAAGATGGATAAAGTTTTAAACAGAG
AGGAATCTTTGCAGCTAATGGACCTTCTAGGTCTTGAAAGGAGTGGGAATTGGCTCCGGTGCCCGTCAGT
GGGCAGAGCG
